>Addgene plasmid #16566 | pBV-Luc mut MBS1 | addgene partial sequence | sequence record 23085 | 16566 with LucNrev
CTTCGCGGATGANGGCGCCGGGCCTTTCTTTATGTTTTTGGCGTCTTCCATGGTGGCTTTACCAACAGTA
CCGGAATGCCAAGCTTACTTAGATCGCAGATCTCGATACCGGATCCATTATATACCCGAATTCCGGACGT
TCTGGGCACGTGACCGCCACCCATGCGCTGAGGGGCGGACAGGACGTGCTTCGACTTGGGAGGAGGGCGA
AGAGTGTAAGGGGACGGAGGGGCGATGGCAGCCACGTGATCTGTTGCTATCACACGTGACCGCTTGACAT
TGCTCTGAGGAGCAGAGGTGTGGCTACGCGGCGGGCACCGTGACTGGCTGCCACAACCCGGTACCTATCG
ATAGAGAAATGTTCTGGCACCTGCACTTGCACTGGGGACAGCCTATTTTGCTAGTTTGTTTTGTTTCGTT
TTGTTTTGATGGAGAGCGTATGTTAGTACTATCGATTCACACAAAAAACCAACACACAGATGTAATGAAA
ATAAAGATATTTTATTGCGGCCGCTCCAAGTACCTCCCGTACCTTAATATTACTTACTTATCATGGTAGC
TTGGGCTGGCGTAATAGCGAAGAGGCCCGCACCGATCGCCCTTCCCAACAGTTGCGCAGCCTGAATGGCG
AATGGCAAATTGTAAGCGTTAATATTTTGTTAAAATTCGCGTTAAATTTTTGTTAAATCAGCTCATTTTT
TAACCAATAGGCCGAAATCGGCAAAATCCCTTATAAATCAAAAAAAACCCCGAAAAGGTGAGTTGNTTTT
CCANTTGAAAAAAAGTCACTATTAAAGACGTGGACTCCACGTCAANGGCGAAAACCGCTATCAGGCGATG
NCCCTACGTGAACATC
