[The description below was written by a language model from this plasmid's Addgene catalogue record.]
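Description:
pBV-Luc mut MBS1 is a mammalian luciferase reporter plasmid built on the pBV-Luc backbone (about 4.9 kb without insert), a vector designed for testing short regulatory DNA fragments for their ability to drive transcription of a downstream luciferase gene. It is propagated in E. coli as a high-copy plasmid under ampicillin selection. No feature table is provided, so the origin of replication, the promoter context surrounding the cloning site and the type of luciferase are not stated in the record.

The insert is a human promoter fragment carrying c-MYC binding sites (MBS), cloned between KpnI and EcoRI sites upstream of the luciferase coding sequence, with both restriction sites retained. In this version the first site, MBS1, is mutated. According to the depositor's notes, the fragments in this series were assembled by annealing different combinations of oligonucleotide pairs, filling them in to double-stranded DNA with a single PCR cycle, and subcloning them into pBV-Luc. This approach generates matched wild-type and mutant combinations of the binding sites. Additional polymerase-derived mutants were identified when the reporters were sequenced. The associated publication concerns the identification of CDK4 as a c-MYC target, which suggests the fragment derives from that promoter, although the record does not say so explicitly and does not give the exact base changes.

The construct is typically transfected into mammalian cells alongside its wild-type and other mutant counterparts, so that luciferase activity can be compared. This shows whether loss of MBS1 reduces c-MYC-dependent transactivation, and therefore how much that individual site contributes to promoter responsiveness.
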