Addgene plasmid #16566: pBV-Luc mut MBS1
Depositing lab: Bert Vogelstein. Depositing organization: Johns Hopkins University and School of Medicine. Publication: Identification of CDK4 as a target of c-MYC. Hermeking H, Rago C, Schuhmacher M, Li Q, Barrett JF, Obaya AJ, O'Connell BC, Mateyak MK, Tam W, Kohlhuber F, Dang CV, Sedivy JM, Eick D, Vogelstein B, Kinzler KW. Proc Natl Acad Sci U S A. 2000 Feb 29. 97(5):2229-34. 10.1073/pnas.050586197 PubMed 10688915.
Backbone
  Vector backbone: pBV-Luc
  Backbone manufacturer: Vogelstein Lab
  Backbone size w/o insert (bp): 4867
  Vector type: Mammalian Expression, Luciferase
Growth in bacteria
  Bacterial resistance: Ampicillin, 100 μg/mL
  Growth temperature: 37°C
  Growth strain: DH5alpha
  Copy number: High Copy
Gene/Insert
  Gene/Insert name: c-MYC binding sites
  Species: H. sapiens (human)
  Mutation: Mutant MBS1
  Entrez Gene: MYC (a.k.a. MRTL, MYCC, bHLHe39, c-Myc)
  Tag / fusion protein: Luciferase (C terminal on backbone)
  Cloning method: Restriction Enzyme; 5′ cloning site KpnI (not destroyed); 3′ cloning site EcoRI (not destroyed)
  Sequencing primers: 5′ RVprimer3; 3′ LucNrev
Terms and licenses: Academic/Nonprofit Terms; Industry Terms: Not Available to Industry
Depositor comments: Different combinations of oligonucleotide pairs (A+B, A+D, C+B, C+D) were annealed and converted to double-stranded fragments through one PCR cycle. These promoter fragments were subcloned into pBV-luc. Further polymerase-derived mutants were identified while sequencing the reporter constructs.
How to cite: pBV-Luc mut MBS1 was a gift from Bert Vogelstein (Addgene plasmid # 16566 ; http://n2t.net/addgene:16566 ; RRID:Addgene_16566)
